>Addgene plasmid #180576 | pCMV-R-Rac1 | addgene full sequence | sequence record 355464 | Addgene NGS Result
TAGTTATTAATAGTAATCAATTACGGGGTCATTAGTTCATAGCCCATATATGGAGTTCCGCGTTACATAA
CTTACGGTAAATGGCCCGCCTGGCTGACCGCCCAACGACCCCCGCCCATTGACGTCAATAATGACGTATG
TTCCCATAGTAACGCCAATAGGGACTTTCCATTGACGTCAATGGGTGGAGTATTTACGGTAAACTGCCCA
CTTGGCAGTACATCAAGTGTATCATATGCCAAGTACGCCCCCTATTGACGTCAATGACGGTAAATGGCCC
GCCTGGCATTATGCCCAGTACATGACCTTATGGGACTTTCCTACTTGGCAGTACATCTACGTATTAGTCA
TCGCTATTACCATGGTGATGCGGTTTTGGCAGTACATCAATGGGCGTGGATAGCGGTTTGACTCACGGGG
ATTTCCAAGTCTCCACCCCATTGACGTCAATGGGAGTTTGTTTTGGCACCAAAATCAACGGGACTTTCCA
AAATGTCGTAACAACTCCGCCCCATTGACGCAAATGGGCGGTAGGCGTGTACGGTGGGAGGTCTATATAA
GCAGAGCTGGTTTAGTGAACCGTCAGATCCGCTAGCACCATGGCCACCATCAAAGAGTTCATGCGCTTCA
AGGTGCGCATGGAGGGCTCCATGAACGGCCACGAGTTCGAGATCGAGGGCGAGGGCGAGGGCCGCCCCTA
CGAGGGCACCCAGACCGCCAAGCTGAAGGTGACCAAGGGCGGCCCCCTGCCCTTCGCCTGGGACATCCTG
TCCCCCCAGTTCATGTACGGCTCCGAGGCGTACGTGAGGCACCCCGCCGACATCCCCGATTACAAGAAGC
TGCCCTTCCCCGAGGGCTTCAAGTGGGAGCGCGTGATGAACTTCGAAGACGGCGGTCTGGTGACCGTTAC
CCAGGACTCCTCCCTGCAGGACGGCACGCTGATCTGCAAGGTGAAGATGCGCGGCACCAACTTCCCCCCC
GACGGCCCCGTAATGCAGAAGAAGACCATGGGCTGGGAGGCCTCCACCGAGATGCTGTACCCCGAAGACG
GCGTGCTGAAGGGCCATAGCTATCAGGCCCTGAAGCTGAAGGACGGCGGCCACTACCTGGTGGAGTTCGA
GACCATCTACATGGCCAAGAAGCCCGTGCAACTGCCCGGCGATTACTGTGTGGACACCAAGCTGGACATC
ACCTCCCACAACGAGGACTACACCATCGTGGAACAGTACGGGCGCTCCGAGGGCCGCCACCGTCTGGGCA
TGGACGAGCGGTACAAGTTAGGGCATGGTACAGGTAGCACAGGCAGCGGTAGCTCCGGTACCCTGTACAA
GGGCAGCGGCAGCTCCATTTTACCTGGAGATAAAACAAATAAAAAGAAAGAGAAAGAGCGGCCAGAGATT
TCTCTCCCTTCAGATTTTGAACACACAATTCATGTCGGTTTTGATGCTGTCACAGGGGAGTTTACGGGAA
TGCCAGAGCAGTGGGCCCGCTTGCTTCAGGGAAGCGGAGCTACTAACTTCAGCCTGCTGAAGCAGGCTGG
AGACGTGGAGGAGAACCCTGGACCAATGGTGAGCAAGAGCGAGGAGGTCATCAAAGAGTTCATGCGCTTC
AAGGTGCGCTTGGAGGGCTCCATGAACGGCCACGAGTTCGAGATCGAGGGCGAGGGCGAGGGCCGCCCCT
ACGAGGGCACCCAGACCGCCAAGCTGAAGGTGACCAAGGGCGGCCCCCTGCCCTTCGCCTGGGACATCCT
GTCCCCCCAGATCATGTACGGCTCCAAGGCGTACGTGAAGCACCCCGCCGACGTCCCCGATTACATGAAG
CTGTCCTTCCCCGAGGGCTTCAAGTGGGAGCGCGTGATGCACTTCGAGGACGGCGGTCTGGTGACCGTGA
CTCAGGACACCTCCCTGCAGGACGGCACGCTGATCTACAAGGTGAAGATGCGCGGCACCAACTTCCCCCC
CGACGGCCCCGTAATGCAGAAGAAGACCTTGGGCTGGGATTATGCCACCGAGCGCCTGTACCCCGAAGAC
GGCGTGCTGAAGGGCGAGCTTCTGGGGCGCCTGAAGCTGAAGGACGGCGGCCTCAACCTGGTGGAGTTCA
AGACCATCTACATGGCCAAGAAGCCCGTGCAACTGCCCGGCTACTACTTCGTGGACACCAAGCTGGGCAT
CACCTCCCACAACGAGGACTACACCATCGTGGAACAGTACGAGCGCTCCGAGGGCCGCCACCACCTGGGG
CATGGCACCGGCAGCACCGGCAGCGGCAGCTCCGGTACCGCCTCCTCCGAGGACAACAACCTGTACAAGT
CCGGACTCAGATCTCGAGCTCAAGCTTCGAATTCTGCA
[531 nt withheld, positions 2349-2879]
TGCCCGCCTCCCGTGAAGAAGAGGAAGAGAAAATGCCTGCTGTTGTAACTCGAGCTCAAGCTTCGAATTC
TGCAGTCGACGGTACCGCGGGCCCGGGATCCACCGGATCTAGATAACTGATCATAATCAGCCATACCACA
TTTGTAGAGGTTTTACTTGCTTTAAAAAACCTCCCACACCTCCCCCTGAACCTGAAACATAAAATGAATG
CAATTGTTGTTGTTAACTTGTTTATTGCAGCTTATAATGGTTACAAATAAAGCAATAGCATCACAAATTT
CACAAATAAAGCATTTTTTTCACTGCATTCTAGTTGTGGTTTGTCCAAACTCATCAATGTATCTTAACGC
GTAAATTGTAAGCGTTAATATTTTGTTAAAATTCGCGTTAAATTTTTGTTAAATCAGCTCATTTTTTAAC
CAATAGGCCGAAATCGGCAAAATCCCTTATAAATCAAAAGAATAGACCGAGATAGGGT
[37 nt withheld, positions 3358-3394]
AAAGAACGTGGACTCCAACGTCAAAGG
[49 nt withheld, positions 3422-3470]
T
[91 nt withheld, positions 3472-3562]
G
[124 nt withheld, positions 3564-3687]
CAGGTGGCACTTTTCGGGGAAATGTGCGCGGAACCCCTATTTGTTTATTTTTCTAAATACATTCAAATAT
GTATCCGCTCATGAGACAATAACCCTGATAAATGCTTCAATAATATTGAAAAAGGAAGAGTCCTGAGGCG
GAAAGAACCAGCTGTGGAATGTGTGTCAGTTAGGGTGTGGAAAGTCCCCAGGCTCCCCAGCAGGCAGAAG
TATGCAAAGCATGCATCTCAATTAGTCAGCAACCAGGTGTGGAAAGTCCCCAGGCTCCCCAGCAGGCAGA
AGTATGCAAAGCATGCATCTCAATTAGTCAGCAACCATAGTCCCGCCCCTAACTCCGCCCATCCCGCCCC
TAACTCCGCCCAGTTCCGCCCATTCTCCGCCCCATGGCTGACTAATTTTTTTTATTTATGCAGAGGCCGA
GGCCGCCTCGGCCTCTGAGCTATTCCAGAAGTAGTGAGGAGGCTTTTTTGGAGGCCTAGGCTTTTGCAAA
GATCGATCAAGAGACAGGATGAGGATCGTTTCGCATGATTGAACAAGATGGATTGCACGCAGGTTCTCCG
GCCGCTTGGGTGGAGAGGCTATTCGGCTATGACTGGGCACAACAGACAATCGGCTGCTCTGATGCCGCCG
TGTTCCGGCTGTCAGCGCAGGGGCGCCCGGTTCTTTTTGTCAAGACCGACCTGTCCGGTGCCCTGAATGA
ACTGCAAGACGAGGCAGCGCGGCTATCGTGGCTGGCCACGACGGGCGTTCCTTGCGCAGCTGTGCTCGAC
GTTGTCACTGAAGCGGGAAGGGACTGGCTGCTATTGGGCGAAGTGCCGGGGCAGGATCTCCTGTCATCTC
ACCTTGCTCCTGCCGAGAAAGTATCCATCATGGCTGATGCAATGCGGCGGCTGCATACGCTTGATCCGGC
TACCTGCCCATTCGACCACCAAGCGAAACATCGCATCGAGCGAGCACGTACTCGGATGGAAGCCGGTCTT
GTCGATCAGGATGATCTGGACGAAGAGCATCAGGGGCTCGCGCCAGCCGAACTGTTCGCCAGGCTCAAGG
CGAGCATGCCCGACGGCGAGGATCTCGTCGTGACCCATGGCGATGCCTGCTTGCCGAATATCATGGTGGA
AAATGGCCGCTTTTCTGGATTCATCGACTGTGGCCGGCTGGGTGTGGCGGACCGCTATCAGGACATAGCG
TTGGCTACCCGTGATATTGCTGAAGAGCTTGGCGGCGAATGGGCTGACCGCTTCCTCGTGCTTTACGGTA
TCGCCGCTCCCGATTCGCAGCGCATCGCCTTCTATCGCCTTCTTGACGAGTTCTTCTGAGCGGGACTCTG
GGGTTCGAAATGACCGACCAAGCGACGCCCAACCTGCCATCACGAGATTTCGATTCCACCGCCGCCTTCT
ATGAAAGGTTGGGCTTCGGAATCGTTTTCCGGGACGCCGGCTGGATGATCCTCCAGCGCGGGGATCTCAT
GCTGGAGTTCTTCGCCCACCCTAGGGGGAGGCTAACTGAAACACGGAAGGAGACAATACCGGAAGGAACC
CGCGCTATGACGGCAATAAAAAGACAGAATAAAACGCACGGTGTTGGGTCGTTTGTTCATAAACGCGGGG
TTCGGTCCCAGGGCTGGCACTCTGTCGATACCCCACCGAGACCCCATTGGGGCCAATACGCCCGCGTTTC
TTCCTTTTCCCCACCCCACCCCCCAAGTTCGGGTGAAGGCCCAGGGCTCGCAGCCAACGTCGGGGCGGCA
GGCCCTGCCATAGCCTCAGGTTACTCATATATACTTTAGATTGATTTAAAACTTCATTTTTAATTTAAAA
GGATCTAGGTGAAGATCCTTTTTGATAATCTCATGACCAAAATCCCTTAACGTGAGTTTTCGTTCCACTG
AGCGTCAGACCCCGTAGAAAAGATCAAAGGATCTTCTTGAGATCCTTTTTTTCTGCGCGTAATCTGCTGC
TTGCAAACAAAAAAACCACCGCTACCAGCGGTGGTTTGTTTGCCGGATCAAGAGCTACCAACTCTTTTTC
CGAAGGTAACTGGCTTCAGCAGAGCGCAGATACCAAATACTGTCCTTCTAGTGTAGCCGTAGTTAGGCCA
CCACTTCAAGAACTCTGTAGCACCGCCTACATACCTCGCTCTGCTAATCCTGTTACCAGTGGCTGCTGCC
AGTGGCGATAAGTCGTGTCTTACCGGGTTGGACTCAAGACGATAGTTACCGGATAAGGCGCAGCGGTCGG
GCTGAACGGGGGGTTCGTGCACACAGCCCAGCTTGGAGCGAACGACCTACACCGAACTGAGATACCTACA
GCGTGAGCTATGAGAAAGCGCCACGCTTCCCGAAGGGAGAAAGGCGGACAGGTATCCGGTAAGCGGCAGG
GTCGGAACAGGAGAGCGCACGAGGGAGCTTCCAGGGGGAAACGCCTGGTATCTTTATAGTCCTGTCGGGT
TTCGCCACCTCTGACTTGAGCGTCGATTTTTGTGATGCTCGTCAGGGGGGCGGAGCCTATGGAAAAACGC
CAGCAACGCGGCCTTTTTACGGTTCCTGGCCTTTTGCTGGCCTTTTGCTCACATGTTCTTTCCTGCGTTA
TCCCCTGATTCTGTGGATAACCGTATTACCGCCATGCAT
Features (pLannotate 1.2.2; 17 found; start..end, strand, type, name):
     61..364     +  enhancer       CMV enhancer: human cytomegalovirus immediate early enhancer
    365..568     +  promoter       CMV promoter: human cytomegalovirus (CMV) immediate early promoter
    609..2237    +  CDS            RRvT: RRvT is a basic (constitutively fluorescent) red fluorescent protein published in 2016, derived from Discosoma sp.. It has very low acid sensitivity.
   2238..2303    +  CDS            TDsmURFP (fragment): TDsmURFP is a basic (constitutively fluorescent) near ir fluorescent protein published in 2016, derived from Trichodesmium erythraeum IMS101. It requires the cofactor biliverdin for fluorescence.
   2310..2348    +  misc_feature   MCS (fragment): multiple cloning site
   2349..2927    +  CDS            Rac1 (sequence partly withheld): human Rac family small GTPase 1
   2928..2980    +  misc_feature   MCS: multiple cloning site
   2997..3081    +  CDS            large T antigen (fragment): large T antigen from SV40 (simian virus 40)
   3104..3225    +  polyA_signal   SV40 poly(A) signal: SV40 polyadenylation signal
   3259..3687    -  rep_origin     f1 ori (sequence partly withheld): f1 bacteriophage origin of replication; arrow indicates direction of (+) strand synthesis
   3714..3818    +  promoter       AmpR promoter: bla
   3820..4177    +  promoter       SV40 promoter: SV40 enhancer and early promoter
   4212..5006    +  CDS            NeoR/KanR: aminoglycoside phosphotransferase from Tn5; aph(3')-II (or nptII); confers resistance to neomycin, kanamycin, and G418 (Geneticin®)
   5027..5179    +  CDS            ble (fragment): BLE_KLEPN - Experimental evidence at protein level: Swiss-Prot protein existence level 1. Binding protein with a strong affinity to the bleomycin family of antibiotics. Binds to CL990; an antimitotic-antibiotic compound. From Klebsiella pneumoniae.
   5238..5285    +  polyA_signal   HSV TK poly(A) signal: herpes simplex virus thymidine kinase polyadenylation signal (Cole and Stacy, 1985)
   5376..5392    -  polyA_signal   bGH poly(A) signal (fragment): bovine growth hormone polyadenylation signal
   5614..6202    +  rep_origin     ori: high-copy-number ColE1/pMB1/pBR322/pUC origin of replication
