[The description below was written by a language model from this plasmid's Addgene catalogue record and pLannotate feature annotations shown in this document.]
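Description:
pCMV-R-Rac1 is a mammalian expression plasmid built on a pCMV-EGFP-type backbone that encodes a dimerization-dependent red fluorescent protein (ddRFP) sensor for the small GTPase Rac1. It is maintained in E. coli at high copy through a ColE1/pUC-type origin and selected with kanamycin. The NeoR/KanR aminoglycoside phosphotransferase gene is preceded by both a bacterial (bla) promoter and the SV40 enhancer/early promoter and is followed by the HSV TK polyadenylation signal, so the same marker can also confer G418 resistance in mammalian cells. An f1 origin is also present. The short ble, bGH poly(A) and large T antigen hits are annotated only as fragments and are probably backbone remnants.

The payload is driven by the human CMV immediate-early enhancer and promoter and terminated by the SV40 poly(A) signal. Downstream of the promoter, the automated annotation finds a roughly 1.6 kb Discosoma-derived red fluorescent protein region. It is labelled RRvT by similarity, and its length suggests more than one fluorescent protein unit, in keeping with the ddRFP design named in the record. A short segment follows that matched a TDsmURFP fragment and may simply be linker sequence. Next come residual multiple cloning site sequence and the human Rac1 coding sequence. These elements appear to form a single fusion, but the record does not describe the exact sensor architecture, and no separate Rac1-binding effector domain is annotated.

In dimerization-dependent fluorescent protein systems, red fluorescence rises when the two partner copies associate. This gives an intensity-based (intensiometric) rather than ratiometric readout. The plasmid is intended for transfection into mammalian cells to visualise Rac1 activity, as part of a set of intensiometric biosensors for small GTPases.
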