Addgene plasmid #180576: pCMV-R-Rac1
Purpose: ddRFP sensor of Rac1
Depositing lab: Won Do Heo. Depositing organization: Korea Advanced Institute of Science and Technology. Publication: Intensiometric biosensors visualize the activity of multiple small GTPases in vivo. Kim J , Lee S, Jung K, Oh WC, Kim N, Son S, Jo Y, Kwon HB, Heo WD. Nat Commun. 2019 Jan 14;10(1):211. doi: 10.1038/s41467-018-08217-3. PubMed 30643148.
Backbone
  Vector backbone: pCMV-EGFP
  Vector type: Mammalian Expression
Growth in bacteria
  Bacterial resistance: Kanamycin, 50 μg/mL
  Growth temperature: 37°C
  Growth strain: DH5alpha
  Copy number: High Copy
Gene/Insert
  Gene/Insert name: ddRFP sensor of Rac1
  Species: H. sapiens (human), Synthetic
  Cloning method: Restriction Enzyme; 5′ cloning site unknown (unknown if destroyed)
Terms and licenses: Academic/Nonprofit Terms; Industry Terms: Not Available to Industry
How to cite: pCMV-R-Rac1 was a gift from Won Do Heo (Addgene plasmid # 180576 ; http://n2t.net/addgene:180576 ; RRID:Addgene_180576)
